Addgene plasmid #78121: pINDUCER21-PGBD5
Purpose: Lentiviral gene expression vector for doxycycline inducible PGBD5 expression
Depositing lab: Alex Kentsis. Depositing organization: Memorial Sloan-Kettering Cancer Center. Publication: PGBD5 promotes site-specific oncogenic mutations in human tumors. Henssen AG, Koche R, Zhuang J, Jiang E, Reed C, Eisenberg A, Still E, MacArthur IC, Rodriguez-Fos E, Gonzalez S, Puiggros M, Blackford AN, Mason CE, de Stanchina E, Gonen M, Emde AK, Shah M, Arora K, Reeves C, Socci ND, Perlman E, Antonescu CR, Roberts CWM, Steen H, Mullen E, Jackson SP, Torrents D, Weng Z, Armstrong SA, Kentsis A. Nat Genet. 2017 May 15. doi: 10.1038/ng.3866. PubMed 28504702.
Backbone
  Vector backbone: pINDUCER21
  Backbone manufacturer: Stephen Elledge, Thomas Westbrook
  Backbone size w/o insert (bp): 12152
  Total vector size (bp): 13878
  Vector type: Mammalian Expression, Lentiviral
  Selectable markers: Neomycin (select with G418)
Growth in bacteria
  Bacterial resistance: Ampicillin, 100 μg/mL
  Growth temperature: 30°C
  Growth strain: NEB Stable
  Copy number: Low Copy
Gene/Insert
  Gene/Insert name: PGBD5
  Species: H. sapiens (human)
  Insert size (bp): 3181
  GenBank ID: NM_001258311.2
  Entrez Gene: PGBD5
Terms and licenses: Academic/Nonprofit Terms; Industry Terms: Not Available to Industry
Depositor comments: Note the NCBI reference (NP_001245240.1/NM_001258311.2) for this sequence may differ from the publication. Please view the sequence prior to requesting this plasmid.
How to cite: pINDUCER21-PGBD5 was a gift from Alex Kentsis (Addgene plasmid # 78121 ; http://n2t.net/addgene:78121 ; RRID:Addgene_78121)
