[The description below was written by a language model from this plasmid's Addgene catalogue record and pLannotate feature annotations shown in this document.]
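Description:
pINDUCER21-PGBD5 is an HIV-1-derived, self-inactivating lentiviral vector for doxycycline-inducible expression of human PGBD5, a piggyBac-derived transposase that mediates sequence-specific genomic rearrangements. It is built on the pINDUCER21 all-in-one Tet-On backbone and is propagated in E. coli using a ColE1/pUC-type origin and ampicillin resistance, although the catalogue lists it as low copy. The viral portion carries a truncated 5' LTR, the Ψ packaging signal with a gag fragment, the RRE for Rev-dependent export, the cPPT/CTS, a WPRE, and a ΔU3 3' LTR. These allow the genome to be packaged when helper functions are supplied in trans and leave the integrated provirus without LTR promoter activity.

The payload has two expression units. In the first, a tetracycline response element with seven tetO copies, joined to a minimal CMV promoter, drives the PGBD5 coding sequence. This sequence is flanked by attB1 and attB2 sites, which indicates Gateway cloning. In the second, a constitutive promoter expresses rtTA3 followed by an EMCV IRES and EGFP, so transduced cells make both the doxycycline-dependent transactivator and a fluorescent marker. The annotation calls this promoter EF-1α, with short UbC and PGK fragments around it. Adding doxycycline lets rtTA3 bind the TRE and switch on PGBD5.

The record contains some discrepancies. The catalogue lists G418 selection, but only a short NeoR fragment is annotated after EGFP, so GFP appears to be the practical marker. The sequenced record is 12,105 nt and the annotated PGBD5 ORF is about 1.6 kb, whereas the catalogue gives 13,878 bp total and a 3,181 bp insert. The depositor also notes that the reference isoform may differ from the one in the associated publication on PGBD5-driven oncogenic mutations in human tumors.
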