Features (pLannotate 1.2.2; 39 found; start..end, strand, type, name):
    377..634     +  LTR            5' LTR (truncated): truncated 5' long terminal repeat (LTR) from HIV-1
    681..806     +  misc_feature   HIV-1 Ψ: packaging signal of human immunodeficiency virus type 1
    790..1128    +  CDS            HIV-1 gag (fragment): gag protein from human immunodeficiency virus 1; gag
   1303..1536    +  misc_feature   RRE: The Rev response element (RRE) of HIV-1 allows for Rev-dependent mRNA export from the nucleus to the cytoplasm.
   1913..2013    +  CDS            Rev (fragment): human immunodeficiency virus 1 (HIV-1) Rev protein; rev; enhances nuclear export of unspliced and incompletely spliced viral mRNAs
   2058..2175    +  misc_feature   cPPT/CTS: central polypurine tract and central termination sequence of HIV-1
   2230..2500    +  protein_bind   tetracycline response element: contains seven copies of the tetracycline operator tetO tetracycline repressor TetR
   2511..2528    +  misc_feature   MCS (fragment): pUC18/19 multiple cloning site
   2533..2571    +  promoter       minimal CMV promoter: human cytomegalovirus (CMV) immediate early promoter
   2701..2725    +  protein_bind   attB1: mutant version of attB; recombination site for the Gateway® BP reaction BP Clonase™
   2743..4314    +  CDS            PGBD5: PGBD5_HUMAN - Experimental evidence at protein level: Swiss-Prot protein existence level 1. Transposase that mediates sequence-specific genomic rearrangements (PubMed:26406119, PubMed:28504702). Can induce genomic rearrangements that inactivate the HPRT1 gene (PubMed:27491780). From Homo sapiens (Human).
   4334..4358    -  protein_bind   attB2: mutant version of attB; recombination site for the Gateway® BP reaction BP Clonase™
   4470..4505    +  promoter       PGK promoter (fragment): mouse phosphoglycerate kinase 1 promoter
   4523..4578    +  promoter       UbC promoter (fragment): human ubiquitin C promoter
   4591..4646    +  promoter       UbC promoter (fragment): human ubiquitin C promoter
   4657..5835    +  promoter       EF-1α promoter: strong constitutive promoter for human elongation factor EF-1α
   5849..5898    +  promoter       UbC promoter (fragment): human ubiquitin C promoter
   5905..5938    -  protein_bind   loxP: Cre-mediated recombination occurs in the 8-bp core sequence (GCATACAT). Cre recombinase
   5945..6642    +  CDS            rtTA3 (fragment): reverse tetracycline transactivator 3 activates expression from Tet-responsive promoters in the presence of doxycycline
   6572..6682    +  CDS            VP48: 3 tandem repeats of the minimal activation domain of herpes simplex virus VP16 (Cheng et al., 2013)
   6855..7317    +  misc_feature   IRES: internal ribosome entry site (IRES) of the encephalomyocarditis virus (EMCV)
   7333..8052    +  CDS            EGFP: the original enhanced GFP (Yang et al., 1996) mammalian codon-optimized
   8052..8318    +  CDS            NeoR/KanR (fragment): aminoglycoside phosphotransferase confers resistance to neomycin, kanamycin, and G418 (Geneticin®)
   8346..8429    +  CDS            large T antigen (fragment): large T antigen from SV40 (simian virus 40)
   8463..8483    +  misc_feature   MCS (fragment): pBluescript multiple cloning site
   8495..9083    +  misc_feature   WPRE: woodchuck hepatitis virus posttranscriptional regulatory element
   9091..9156    +  CDS            nef (fragment): NEF_HV1Z2 - Experimental evidence at protein level: Swiss-Prot protein existence level 1. Extracellular Nef protein targets CD4(+) T-lymphocytes for apoptosis by interacting with CXCR4 surface receptors. From Human immunodeficiency virus type 1 group M subtype D (isolate Z2/CDC-Z34) (HIV-1).
   9158..9391    +  LTR            3' LTR (ΔU3): self-inactivating 3' long terminal repeat (LTR) from HIV-1
   9596..9700    +  promoter       AmpR promoter: bla
   9701..10561   +  CDS            AmpR: β-lactamase; bla; confers resistance to ampicillin, carbenicillin, and related antibiotics
  10732..11320   +  rep_origin     ori: high-copy-number ColE1/pMB1/pBR322/pUC origin of replication
  11503..11557   +  CDS            lacI (fragment): lac repressor; lacI; The lac repressor binds to the lac operator to inhibit transcription in E. coli. This inhibition can be relieved by adding lactose or isopropyl-β-D-thiogalactopyranoside (IPTG).
  11563..11656   +  rep_origin     SV40 ori (fragment): SV40 origin of replication
  11681..11718   +  CDS            lacI (fragment): lac repressor; lacI; The lac repressor binds to the lac operator to inhibit transcription in E. coli. This inhibition can be relieved by adding lactose or isopropyl-β-D-thiogalactopyranoside (IPTG).
  11731..11752   +  protein_bind   CAP binding site: CAP binding activates transcription in the presence of cAMP. E. coli catabolite activator protein
  11767..11797   +  promoter       lac promoter: promoter for the E. coli lac operon
  11801..11823   +  protein_bind   lac operator (fragment): The lac repressor binds to the lac operator to inhibit transcription in E. coli. This inhibition can be relieved by adding lactose or isopropyl-β-D-thiogalactopyranoside (IPTG). lac repressor encoded by lacI
  11855..11938   +  polyA_signal   SV40 poly(A) signal (fragment): SV40 polyadenylation signal
  12105..329     +  CDS            nef (fragment) (across the origin): NEF_HV1BR - Experimental evidence at protein level: Swiss-Prot protein existence level 1. Extracellular Nef protein targets CD4(+) T-lymphocytes for apoptosis by interacting with CXCR4 surface receptors (PubMed:14990729). From Human immunodeficiency virus type 1 group M subtype B (isolate BRU/LAI) (HIV-1).
>Addgene plasmid #78121 | pINDUCER21-PGBD5 | addgene full sequence | sequence record 234222 | Addgene NGS Result
TGGAAGGGCTAATTCACTCCCAAAGAAGACAAGATATCCTTGATCTGTGGATCTACCACACACAAGGCTA
CTTCCCTGATTAGCAGAACTACACACCAGGGCCAGGGGTCAGATATCCACTGACCTTTGGATGGTGCTAC
AAGCTAGTACCAGTTGAGCCAGATAAGGTAGAAGAGGCCAATAAAGGAGAGAACACCAGCTTGTTACACC
CTGTGAGCCTGCATGGGATGGATGACCCGGAGAGAGAAGTGTTAGAGTGGAGGTTTGACAGCCGCCTAGC
ATTTCATCACGTGGCCCGAGAGCTGCATCCGGAGTACTTCAAGAACTGCTGATATCGAGCTTGCTACAAG
GGACTTTCCGCTGGGGACTTTCCAGGGAGGCGTGGCCTGGGCGGGACTGGGGAGTGGCGAGCCCTCAGAT
CCTGCATATAAGCAGCTGCTTTTTGCCTGTACTGGGTCTCTCTGGTTAGACCAGATCTGAGCCTGGGAGC
TCTCTGGCTAACTAGGGAACCCACTGCTTAAGCCTCAATAAAGCTTGCCTTGAGTGCTTCAAGTAGTGTG
TGCCCGTCTGTTGTGTGACTCTGGTAACTAGAGATCCCTCAGACCCTTTTAGTCAGTGTGGAAAATCTCT
AGCAGTGGCGCCCGAACAGGGACTTGAAAGCGAAAGGGAAACCAGAGGAGCTCTCTCGACGCAGGACTCG
GCTTGCTGAAGCGCGCACGGCAAGAGGCGAGGGGCGGCGACTGGTGAGTACGCCAAAAATTTTGACTAGC
GGAGGCTAGAAGGAGAGAGATGGGTGCGAGAGCGTCAGTATTAAGCGGGGGAGAATTAGATCGCGATGGG
AAAAAATTCGGTTAAGGCCAGGGGGAAAGAAAAAATATAAATTAAAACATATAGTATGGGCAAGCAGGGA
GCTAGAACGATTCGCAGTTAATCCTGGCCTGTTAGAAACATCAGAAGGCTGTAGACAAATACTGGGACAG
CTACAACCATCCCTTCAGACAGGATCAGAAGAACTTAGATCATTATATAATACAGTAGCAACCCTCTATT
GTGTGCATCAAAGGATAGAGATAAAAGACACCAAGGAAGCTTTAGACAAGATAGAGGAAGAGCAAAACAA
AAGTAAGACCACCGCACAGCAAGCGGCCGGCCGCTGATCTTCAGACCTGGAGGAGGAGATATGAGGGACA
ATTGGAGAAGTGAATTATATAAATATAAAGTAGTAAAAATTGAACCATTAGGAGTAGCACCCACCAAGGC
AAAGAGAAGAGTGGTGCAGAGAGAAAAAAGAGCAGTGGGAATAGGAGCTTTGTTCCTTGGGTTCTTGGGA
GCAGCAGGAAGCACTATGGGCGCAGCGTCAATGACGCTGACGGTACAGGCCAGACAATTATTGTCTGGTA
TAGTGCAGCAGCAGAACAATTTGCTGAGGGCTATTGAGGCGCAACAGCATCTGTTGCAACTCACAGTCTG
GGGCATCAAGCAGCTCCAGGCAAGAATCCTGGCTGTGGAAAGATACCTAAAGGATCAACAGCTCCTGGGG
ATTTGGGGTTGCTCTGGAAAACTCATTTGCACCACTGCTGTGCCTTGGAATGCTAGTTGGAGTAATAAAT
CTCTGGAACAGATTTGGAATCACACGACCTGGATGGAGTGGGACAGAGAAATTAACAATTACACAAGCTT
AATACACTCCTTAATTGAAGAATCGCAAAACCAGCAAGAAAAGAATGAACAAGAATTATTGGAATTAGAT
AAATGGGCAAGTTTGTGGAATTGGTTTAACATAACAAATTGGCTGTGGTATATAAAATTATTCATAATGA
TAGTAGGAGGCTTGGTAGGTTTAAGAATAGTTTTTGCTGTACTTTCTATAGTGAATAGAGTTAGGCAGGG
ATATTCACCATTATCGTTTCAGACCCACCTCCCAACCCCGAGGGGACCCGACAGGCCCGAAGGAATAGAA
GAAGAAGGTGGAGAGAGAGACAGAGACAGATCCATTCGATTAGTGAACGGATCTCGACGGTATCGCCGAA
TTCACAAATGGCAGTATTCATCCACAATTTTAAAAGAAAAGGGGGGATTGGGGGGTACAGTGCAGGGGAA
AGAATAGTAGACATAATAGCAACAGACATACAAACTAAAGAATTACAAAAACAAATTACAAAAATTCAAA
ATTTTCGGGTTTATTACAGGGACAGCAGAGATCCAGTTTGGACTAGGATCCTTTACCACTCCCTATCAGT
GATAGAGAAAAGTGAAAGTCGAGTTTACCACTCCCTATCAGTGATAGAGAAAAGTGAAAGTCGAGTTTAC
CACTCCCTATCAGTGATAGAGAAAAGTGAAAGTCGAGTTTACCACTCCCTATCAGTGATAGAGAAAAGTG
AAAGTCGAGTTTACCACTCCCTATCAGTGATAGAGAAAAGTGAAAGTCGAGTTTACCACTCCCTATCAGT
GATAGAGAAAAGTGAAAGTCGAGTTTACCACTCCCTATCAGTGATAGAGAAAAGTGAAAGTCGAGCTCGG
TACCCGGGTCGAGGTAGGCGTGTACGGTGGGAGGCCTATATAAGCAGAGCTCGTTTAGTGAACCGTCAGA
TCGCCTGGAGACGCCATCCACGCTGTTTTGACCTCCATAGAAGACACCGGGACCGATCCAGCCTCCGCGG
CCCCGAACTAGTCCAGTGTGGTGGAATTCTGCAGATATCAACAAGTTTGTACAAAAAAGCAGGCTTAAGG
AGTTTAAACACCATGGCCGAGGGCGGCGGGGGCGCGCGGAGGAGGGCGCCGGCGCTGCTCGAGGCTGCCC
GCGCGCGCTACGAGAGCCTGCACATCTCGGACGACGTGTTCGGCGAGTCCGGCCCGGACAGCGGCGGGAA
CCCCTTCTACAGCACCTCGGCCGCCTCGCGCTCCTCCTCGGCCGCCTCCTCGGACGACGAGCGCGAGCCC
CCGGGACCCCCAGGGGCCGCCCCGCCACCGCCCCGCGCCCCGGACGCACAGGAGCCGGAGGAGGACGAGG
CCGGCGCGGGCTGGAGCGCAGCGCTGCGGGACCGCCCGCCCCCGCGCTTCGAGGATACCGGCGGTCCCAC
CCGAAAGATGCCCCCCAGCGCCAGTGCCGTGGACTTCTTCCAGCTCTTTGTCCCAGACAACGTCCTCAAG
AACATGGTGGTGCAGACAAACATGTATGCCAAGAAGTTCCAGGAGCGGTTTGGGAGCGACGGAGCCTGGG
TGGAGGTGACGCTGACGGAGATGAAGGCGTTCCTGGGCTACATGATCTCCACCAGCATCTCCCACTGCGA
GTCCGTCCTCAGCATCTGGAGCGGAGGCTTCTACAGCAACCGCAGCCTCGCCCTCGTCATGAGCCAGGCC
CGCTTCGAGAAGATCCTCAAGTACTTCCACGTCGTGGCCTTCCGCTCCAGCCAGACCACGCACGGGCTCT
ACAAGGTCCAGCCCTTCCTCGACTCCCTGCAGAACAGCTTCGACTCTGCCTTCAGGCCTTCCCAAACCCA
GGTGCTACATGAACCCCTGATCGATGAGGATCCTGTATTCATTGCCACGTGCACAGAGCGGGAGCTGCGA
AAGAGGAAAAAGCGGAAATTCAGCCTCTGGGTCAGACAATGTTCTTCCACTGGCTTCATCATCCAGATTT
ATGTCCACCTGAAGGAAGGTGGGGGCCCAGATGGCCTGGATGCGCTGAAGAATAAGCCCCAGCTCCACAG
CATGGTGGCCAGGAGCCTGTGCCGGAACGCGGCAGGCAAGAACTACATCATTTTCACGGGGCCCAGCATC
ACCAGCCTGACGCTGTTTGAAGAGTTTGAGAAGCAAGGGATTTACTGCTGCGGCTTGCTCCGCGCGCGGA
AGAGTGACTGCACCGGCCTCCCACTGTCCATGCTGACCAACCCAGCCACACCCCCGGCCCGGGGCCAGTA
CCAAATCAAGATGAAGGGGAACATGTCCTTGATCTGCTGGTACAACAAAGGACACTTCCGCTTCCTGACC
AACGCCTACTCCCCGGTGCAGCAGGGAGTCATCATCAAAAGGAAGAGTGGGGAGATCCCATGCCCCTTGG
CCGTGGAGGCGTTTGCCGCTCACCTGAGCTACATCTGCAGATACGATGACAAATACAGCAAGTATTTCAT
TTCTCATAAACCAAACAAGACCTGGCAGCAGGTGTTCTGGTTCGCCATCAGCATCGCCATCAACAATGCC
TACATCCTGTACAAAATGTCAGACGCCTACCACGTGAAGAGGTACAGCCGGGCGCAGTTTGGAGAGAGAC
TCGTCAGAGAGCTGCTGGGCTTGGAGGATGCCTCTCCGACCCACTAGCTCGAGTGCGGCCGCAACCCAGC
TTTCTTGTACAAAGTGGTTGATATCCAGCACAGTGGCGGCCGCTCGAGTCTAGAGGGCCCGCGGTTCGAA
TACCCATACGACGTCCCAGACTACGCTTAGTAATGATTAATTAAACTAGAAATTCTACCGGGTAGGGGAG
GCGCTTTTCCCAAGGCAGTCTGGAGTAACCCACCCAAGATCTGGCCTCCGCGCCGGGTTTTGGCGCCTCC
CGCGGGCGCCCCCCTCCTCACGGCGAGCCGCGTAAGATCTGGCCTCCGCGCCGGGTTTTGGCGCCTCCCG
CGGGCGCCCCCCTCCTCACGGCGAGCCTAGTCGTGAGGCTCCGGTGCCCGTCAGTGGGCAGAGCGCACAT
CGCCCACAGTCCCCGAGAAGTTGGGGGGAGGGGTCGGCAATTGAACCGGTGCCTAGAGAAGGTGGCGCGG
GGTAAACTGGGAAAGTGATGTCGTGTACTGGCTCCGCCTTTTTCCCGAGGGTGGGGGAGAACCGTATATA
AGTGCAGTAGTCGCCGTGAACGTTCTTTTTCGCAACGGGTTTGCCGCCAGAACACAGGTAAGTGCCGTGT
GTGGTTCCCGCGGGCCTGGCCTCTTTACGGGTTATGGCCCTTGCGTGCCTTGAATTACTTCCACCTGGCT
GCAGTACGTGATTCTTGATCCCGAGCTTCGGGTTGGAAGTGGGTGGGAGAGTTCGAGGCCTTGCGCTTAA
GGAGCCCCTTCGCCTCGTGCTTGAGTTGAGGCCTGGCCTGGGCGCTGGGGCCGCCGCGTGCGAATCTGGT
GGCACCTTCGCGCCTGTCTCGCTGCTTTCGATAAGTCTCTAGCCATTTAAAATTTTTGATGACCTGCTGC
GACGCTTTTTTTCTGGCAAGATAGTCTTGTAAATGCGGGCCAAGATCTGCACACTGGTATTTCGGTTTTT
GGGGCCGCGGGCGGCGACGGGGCCCGTGCGTCCCAGCGCACATGTTCGGCGAGGCGGGGCCTGCGAGCGC
GGCCACCGAGAATCGGACGGGGGTAGTCTCAAGCTGGCCGGCCTGCTCTGGTGCCTGGCCTCGCGCCGCC
GTGTATCGCCCCGCCCTGGGCGGCAAGGCTGGCCCGGTCGGCACCAGTTGCGTGAGCGGAAAGATGGCCG
CTTCCCGGCCCTGCTGCAGGGAGCTCAAAATGGAGGACGCGGCGCTCGGGAGAGCGGGCGGGTGAGTCAC
CCACACAAAGGAAAAGGGCCTTTCCGTCCTCAGCCGTCGCTTCATGTGACTCCACGGAGTACCGGGCGCC
GTCCAGGCACCTCGATTAGTTCTCGAGCTTTTGGAGTACGTCGTCTTTAGGTTGGGGGGAGGGGTTTTAT
GCGATGGAGTTTCCCCACACTGAGTGGGTGGAGACTGAAGTTAGGCCAGCTTGGCACTTGATGTAATTCT
CCTTGGAATTTGCCCTTTTTGAGTTTGGATCTTGGTTCATTCTCAAGCCTCAGACAGTGGTTCAAAGTTT
TTTTCTTCCATTTCAGGTGTCGTGAAGCGGCCGCCATGCTAGTAAATTGTCCGCTAAATTCTGGCCGTTT
TTGGCTTTTTTGTTAGACGGATCCATAACTTCGTATAATGTATGCTATACGAAGTTATGCCACCATGTCT
AGACTGGACAAGAGCAAAGTCATAAACGGAGCTCTGGAATTACTCAATGGTGTCGGTATCGAAGGCCTGA
CGACAAGGAAACTCGCTCAAAAGCTGGGAGTTGAGCAGCCTACCCTGTACTGGCACGTGAAGAACAAGCG
GGCCCTGCTCGATGCCCTGCCAATCGAGATGCTGGACAGGCATCATACCCACTTCTGCCCCCTGGAAGGC
GAGTCATGGCAAGACTTTCTGCGGAACAACGCCAAGTCATACCGCTGTGCTCTCCTCTCACATCGCGACG
GGGCTAAAGTGCATCTCGGCACCCGCCCAACAGAGAAACAGTACGAAACCCTGGAAAATCAGCTCGCGTT
CCTGTGTCAGCAAGGCTTCTCCCTGGAGAACGCACTGTACGCTCTGTCCGCCGTGGGCCACTTTACACTG
GGCTGCGTATTGGAGGAACAGGAGCATCAAGTAGCAAAAGAGGAAAGAGAGACACCTACCACCGATTCTA
TGCCCCCACTTCTGAGACAAGCAATTGAGCTGTTCGACCGGCAGGGAGCCGAACCTGCCTTCCTTTTCGG
CCTGGAACTAATCATATGTGGCCTGGAGAAACAGCTAAAGTGCGAAAGCGGCGGGCCGACCGACGCCCTT
GACGATTTTGACTTAGACATGCTCCCAGCCGATGCCCTTGACGACTTTGACCTTGATATGCTGCCTGCTG
ACGCTCTTGACGATTTTGACCTTGACATGCTCCCCGGGTAACTAAGTAAGGATCCGCGGCCGCACTAGAG
GAATTCCGCCCCTCTCCCCCCCCCCCCTCTCCCTCCCCCCCCCCTAACGTTACTGGCCGAAGCCGCTTGG
AATAAGGCCGGTGTGCGTTTGTCTATATGTTATTTTCCACCATATTGCCGTCTTTTGGCAATGTGAGGGC
CCGGAAACCTGGCCCTGTCTTCTTGACGAGCATTCCTAGGGGTCTTTCCCCTCTCGCCAAAGGAATGCAA
GGTCTGTTGAATGTCGTGAAGGAAGCAGTTCCTCTGGAAGCTTCTTGAAGACAAACAACGTCTGTAGCGA
CCCTTTGCAGGCAGCGGAACCCCCCACCTGGCGACAGGTGCCTCTGCGGCCAAAAGCCACGTGTATAAGA
TACACCTGCAAAGGCGGCACAACCCCAGTGCCACGTTGTGAGTTGGATAGTTGTGGAAAGAGTCAAATGG
CTCTCCTCAAGCGTATTCAACAAGGGGCTGAAGGATGCCCAGAAGGTACCCCATTGTATGGGATCTGATC
TGGGGCCTCGGTGCACATGCTTTACATGTGTTTAGTCGAGGTTAAAAAAACGTCTAGGCCCCCCGAACCA
CGGGGACGTGGTTTTCCTTTGAAAAACACGATGATAAGCTTACCGGTCCACCATGGTGAGCAAGGGCGAG
GAGCTGTTCACCGGGGTGGTGCCCATCCTGGTCGAGCTGGACGGCGACGTAAACGGCCACAAGTTCAGCG
TGTCCGGCGAGGGCGAGGGCGATGCCACCTACGGCAAGCTGACCCTGAAGTTCATCTGCACCACCGGCAA
GCTGCCCGTGCCCTGGCCCACCCTCGTGACCACCCTGACCTACGGCGTGCAGTGCTTCAGCCGCTACCCC
GACCACATGAAGCAGCACGACTTCTTCAAGTCCGCCATGCCCGAAGGCTACGTCCAGGAGCGCACCATCT
TCTTCAAGGACGACGGCAACTACAAGACCCGCGCCGAGGTGAAGTTCGAGGGCGACACCCTGGTGAACCG
CATCGAGCTGAAGGGCATCGACTTCAAGGAGGACGGCAACATCCTGGGGCACAAGCTGGAGTACAACTAC
AACAGCCACAACGTCTATATCATGGCCGACAAGCAGAAGAACGGCATCAAGGTGAACTTCAAGATCCGCC
ACAACATCGAGGACGGCAGCGTGCAGCTCGCCGACCACTACCAGCAGAACACCCCCATCGGCGACGGCCC
CGTGCTGCTGCCCGACAACCACTACCTGAGCACCCAGTCCGCCCTGAGCAAAGACCCCAACGAGAAGCGC
GATCACATGGTCCTGCTGGAGTTCGTGACCGCCGCCGGGATCACTCTCGGCATGGACGAGCTGTACAAGT
AAGCATGCCCGACGGCGAGGATCTCGTCGTGACCCATGGCGATGCCTGCTTGCCGAATATCATGGTGGAA
AATGGCCGCTTTTCTGGATTCATCGACTGTGGCCGGCTGGGTGTGGCGGACCGCTATCAGGACATAGCGT
TGGCTACCCGTGATATTGCTGAAGAGCTTGGCGGCGAATGGGCTGACCGCTTCCTCGTGCTTTACGGTAT
CGCCGCTCCCGATTCGCAGCGCATCGCCTTCTATCGCCTTCTTGACGAGTTCTTCTGATGTACAAGTAAA
GCGGCCGCGACTCTAGATCATAATCAGCCATACCACATTTGTAGAGGTTTTACTTGCTTTAAAAAACCTC
CCACACCTCCCCCTGAACCTGAAACATAAAATGAATGCAATTGTTGTTGTTTAGTCCCTCCCAATTCGAT
ATCAAGCTTATCGCGATAGATCCTAATCAACCTCTGGATTACAAAATTTGTGAAAGATTGACTGGTATTC
TTAACTATGTTGCTCCTTTTACGCTATGTGGATACGCTGCTTTAATGCCTTTGTATCATGCTATTGCTTC
CCGTATGGCTTTCATTTTCTCCTCCTTGTATAAATCCTGGTTGCTGTCTCTTTATGAGGAGTTGTGGCCC
GTTGTCAGGCAACGTGGCGTGGTGTGCACTGTGTTTGCTGACGCAACCCCCACTGGTTGGGGCATTGCCA
CCACCTGTCAGCTCCTTTCCGGGACTTTCGCTTTCCCCCTCCCTATTGCCACGGCGGAACTCATCGCCGC
CTGCCTTGCCCGCTGCTGGACAGGGGCTCGGCTGTTGGGCACTGACAATTCCGTGGTGTTGTCGGGGAAA
TCATCGTCCTTTCCTTGGCTGCTCGCCTGTGTTGCCACCTGGATTCTGCGCGGGACGTCCTTCTGCTACG
TCCCTTCGGCCCTCAATCCAGCGGACCTTCCTTCCCGCGGCCTGCTGCCGGCTCTGCGGCCTCTTCCGCG
TCTTCGCCTTCGCCCTCAGACGAGTCGGATCTCCCTTTGGGCCGCCTCCCCGCCTGAGATCCTTTAAGAC
CAATGACTTACAAGGCAGCTGTAGATCTTAGCCACTTTTTAAAAGAAAAGGGGGGACTGGAAGGGCTAAT
TCACTCCCAACGAAGACAAGATCTGCTTTTTGCTTGTACTGGGTCTCTCTGGTTAGACCAGATCTGAGCC
TGGGAGCTCTCTGGCTAACTAGGGAACCCACTGCTTAAGCCTCAATAAAGCTTGCCTTGAGTGCTTCAAG
TAGTGTGTGCCCGTCTGTTGTGTGACTCTGGTAACTAGAGATCCCTCAGACCCTTTTAGTCAGTGTGGAA
AATCTCTAGCAGTAGTAGTTCATGTCATCTTATTATTCAGTATTTATAACTTGCAAAGAAATGAATATCA
GAGAGTGAGAGGCCCGGGTTAATTAAGGAAAGGGCTAGATCATTCTTGAAGACGAAAGGGCCTCGTGATA
CGCCTATTTTTATAGGTTAATGTCATGATAATAATGGTTTCTTAGACGTCAGGTGGCACTTTTCGGGGAA
ATGTGCGCGGAACCCCTATTTGTTTATTTTTCTAAATACATTCAAATATGTATCCGCTCATGAGACAATA
ACCCTGATAAATGCTTCAATAATATTGAAAAAGGAAGAGTATGAGTATTCAACATTTCCGTGTCGCCCTT
ATTCCCTTTTTTGCGGCATTTTGCCTTCCTGTTTTTGCTCACCCAGAAACGCTGGTGAAAGTAAAAGATG
CTGAAGATCAGTTGGGTGCACGAGTGGGTTACATCGAACTGGATCTCAACAGCGGTAAGATCCTTGAGAG
TTTTCGCCCCGAAGAACGTTTTCCAATGATGAGCACTTTTAAAGTTCTGCTATGTGGCGCGGTATTATCC
CGTGTTGACGCCGGGCAAGAGCAACTCGGTCGCCGCATACACTATTCTCAGAATGACTTGGTTGAGTACT
CACCAGTCACAGAAAAGCATCTTACGGATGGCATGACAGTAAGAGAATTATGCAGTGCTGCCATAACCAT
GAGTGATAACACTGCGGCCAACTTACTTCTGACAACGATCGGAGGACCGAAGGAGCTAACCGCTTTTTTG
CACAACATGGGGGATCATGTAACTCGCCTTGATCGTTGGGAACCGGAGCTGAATGAAGCCATACCAAACG
ACGAGCGTGACACCACGATGCCTGTAGCAATGGCAACAACGTTGCGCAAACTATTAACTGGCGAACTACT
TACTCTAGCTTCCCGGCAACAATTAATAGACTGGATGGAGGCGGATAAAGTTGCAGGACCACTTCTGCGC
TCGGCCCTTCCGGCTGGCTGGTTTATTGCTGATAAATCTGGAGCCGGTGAGCGTGGGTCTCGCGGTATCA
TTGCAGCACTGGGGCCAGATGGTAAGCCCTCCCGTATCGTAGTTATCTACACGACGGGGAGTCAGGCAAC
TATGGATGAACGAAATAGACAGATCGCTGAGATAGGTGCCTCACTGATTAAGCATTGGTAACTGTCAGAC
CAAGTTTACTCATATATACTTTAGATTGATTTAAAACTTCATTTTTAATTTAAAAGGATCTAGGTGAAGA
TCCTTTTTGATAATCTCATGACCAAAATCCCTTAACGTGAGTTTTCGTTCCACTGAGCGTCAGACCCCGT
AGAAAAGATCAAAGGATCTTCTTGAGATCCTTTTTTTCTGCGCGTAATCTGCTGCTTGCAAACAAAAAAA
CCACCGCTACCAGCGGTGGTTTGTTTGCCGGATCAAGAGCTACCAACTCTTTTTCCGAAGGTAACTGGCT
TCAGCAGAGCGCAGATACCAAATACTGTTCTTCTAGTGTAGCCGTAGTTAGGCCACCACTTCAAGAACTC
TGTAGCACCGCCTACATACCTCGCTCTGCTAATCCTGTTACCAGTGGCTGCTGCCAGTGGCGATAAGTCG
TGTCTTACCGGGTTGGACTCAAGACGATAGTTACCGGATAAGGCGCAGCGGTCGGGCTGAACGGGGGGTT
CGTGCACACAGCCCAGCTTGGAGCGAACGACCTACACCGAACTGAGATACCTACAGCGTGAGCTATGAGA
AAGCGCCACGCTTCCCGAAGGGAGAAAGGCGGACAGGTATCCGGTAAGCGGCAGGGTCGGAACAGGAGAG
CGCACGAGGGAGCTTCCAGGGGGAAACGCCTGGTATCTTTATAGTCCTGTCGGGTTTCGCCACCTCTGAC
TTGAGCGTCGATTTTTGTGATGCTCGTCAGGGGGGCGGAGCCTATGGAAAAACGCCAGCAACGCGGCCTT
TTTACGGTTCCTGGCCTTTTGCTGGCCTTTTGCTCACATGTTCTTTCCTGCGTTATCCCCTGATTCTGTG
GATAACCGTATTACCGCCTTTGAGTGAGCTGATACCGCTCGCCGCAGCCGAACGACCGAGCGCAGCGAGT
CAGTGAGCGAGGAAGCGGAAGAGCGCCCAATACGCAAACCGCCTCTCCCCGCGCGTTGGCCGATTCATTA
ATGCAGCAAGCTCATGGCTGACTAATTTTTTTTATTTATGCAGAGGCCGAGGCCGCCTCGGCCTCTGAGC
TATTCCAGAAGTAGTGAGGAGGCTTTTTTGGAGGCCTAGGCTTTTGCAAAAAGCTCCCCGTGGCACGACA
GGTTTCCCGACTGGAAAGCGGGCAGTGAGCGCAACGCAATTAATGTGAGTTAGCTCACTCATTAGGCACC
CCAGGCTTTACACTTTATGCTTCCGGCTCGTATGTTGTGTGGAATTGTGAGCGGATAACAATTTCACACA
GGAAACAGCTATGACATGATTACGAATTTCACAAATAAAGCATTTTTTTCACTGCATTCTAGTTGTGGTT
TGTCCAAACTCATCAATGTATCTTATCATGTCTGGATCAACTGGATAACTCAAGCTAACCAAAATCATCC
CAAACTTCCCACCCCATACCCTATTACCACTGCCAATTACCTGTGGTTTCATTTACTCTAAACCTGTGAT
TCCTCTGAATTATTTTCATTTTAAAGAAATTGTATTTGTTAAATATGTACTACAAACTTAGTAGT
